Addgene plasmid #79842: pCMV-104
Purpose: Expresses NLS-PpsR2-VP16 under CMV promoter
Depositing lab: Vladislav Verkhusha. Depositing organization: Albert Einstein College of Medicine. Publication: A bacterial phytochrome-based optogenetic system controllable with near-infrared light. Kaberniuk AA, Shemetov AA, Verkhusha VV. Nat Methods. 2016 May 9. doi: 10.1038/nmeth.3864. PubMed 27159085.
Backbone
  Vector backbone: pEGFP-N1
  Backbone manufacturer: Clontech
  Backbone size w/o insert (bp): 4000
  Total vector size (bp): 5900
  Vector type: Mammalian Expression
  Selectable markers: Neomycin (select with G418)
Growth in bacteria
  Bacterial resistance: Kanamycin, 50 μg/mL
  Growth temperature: 37°C
  Growth strain: DH5alpha
  Copy number: High Copy
Gene/Insert
  Gene/Insert name: NLS-PpsR2-VP16
  Species: Rhodopseudomonas palustris
  Insert size (bp): 1900
  Mutation: RpPpsR2 cysteine 439 changed to serine
  GenBank ID: KX063612 CAE26978.1
  Promoter: CMV
  Tag / fusion protein: VP16 (C terminal on insert); Nuclear localization signal of nuclear cap-binding protein subunit 1 (NLS) (N terminal on insert)
  Cloning method: Restriction Enzyme; 5′ cloning site AsisI (not destroyed); 3′ cloning site XbaI (unknown if destroyed)
  Sequencing primers: 5′ ggtaggcgtgtacggtgggag
Resource information
  A portion of this plasmid was derived from a plasmid made by: A RpPpsR2 gene of R. palustris (NCBI Gene rpa1536) (accession code CAE26978) was provided by M. Papiz (Liverpool University, UK) and T. Beatty (University of British Columbia, Canada).
Terms and licenses: Academic/Nonprofit Terms; Industry Terms: Not Available to Industry
Depositor comments: New paper providing detailed protocol for using this plasmid- https://www.nature.com/articles/nprot.2018.022
How to cite: pCMV-104 was a gift from Vladislav Verkhusha (Addgene plasmid # 79842 ; http://n2t.net/addgene:79842 ; RRID:Addgene_79842)
