[The description below was written by a language model from this plasmid's Addgene catalogue record.]
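Description:
pCMV-104 is a mammalian expression plasmid of about 5.9 kb built on the Clontech pEGFP-N1 backbone. It is maintained in E. coli as a high-copy plasmid under kanamycin selection. The same backbone provides a neomycin resistance marker, so transfected mammalian cells can be selected with G418. No feature table accompanies the record, so elements such as the replication origin and polyadenylation signals are not documented here. The record also does not say whether the EGFP coding sequence of the parent vector was retained, although the stated purpose and sizes suggest the insert replaces it.

The payload is a roughly 1.9 kb fusion gene, NLS-PpsR2-VP16, driven by the strong constitutive CMV promoter. Its core is PpsR2 from the purple photosynthetic bacterium Rhodopseudomonas palustris, carrying a substitution of cysteine 439 to serine. At the N-terminus sits a nuclear localization signal taken from nuclear cap-binding protein subunit 1, which directs the protein to the nucleus. At the C-terminus is VP16, the herpes simplex virus transcriptional activation domain.

The associated publication describes a bacterial phytochrome-based optogenetic system controlled by near-infrared light. In that context, this construct most plausibly supplies the activation-domain half of a light-inducible two-component transcription system: PpsR2 would bind a phytochrome partner, expressed from a separate construct, on illumination and so bring VP16 to a target promoter. The record itself does not name the partner protein, the DNA-binding component or the reporter it is meant to be used with.
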