>Addgene plasmid #79842 | pCMV-104 | addgene partial sequence | sequence record 153245 | CMV-F 5'-CGCAAATGGGCGGTAGGCGTG-3'
CTGGTTTAGTGAACCGTCAGATCCGCTAGCGCTACCGGACTCAGATCTGCGATCGCCATGTCGCGGAGGC
GGCACAGCTACGAGAACGATGGTGGACAACCTCACAAAAGGAGGAAGACGTCTCCACCGGTGGCGTCAAA
GTCCGTTCATGCCGACATCACCCTTCTGCTCGATATGGAGGGTGTGATTCGCGAAGCCACCCTGTCTCCG
ACGATGGCGGCCGAGAGCGTGGACGGTTGGCTGGGGCGTCGCTGGAGCGACATCGCCGGCGCCGAAGGCG
GCGACAAGGTTCGCCGCATGGTCGAAGACGCCCGCCGCAGCGGCATCTCGGCTTTCCGCCAGATCAATCA
GCCTTTCCCGAGCGGCGTCGAAATCCCGATCGAATTCACCACGATGCTGCTGGGCGACCGCACCGGCATG
ATCGCGGTCGGCAAGAACATGCAGGCGGTCACCGAGCTGCATTCCCGGCTGATCGCTGCGCAGCAGGCGA
TGGAGCGCGACTATTGGCGGTTGCGTGAATTGGAGACTCGCTACCGCCTGGTGTTCGACGCTGCCGCCGA
TGCGGTGATGATCGTCTCCGCCGGCGACATGCGCATCGTCGAAGCCAACCGGGCGGCGGTGAATGCGATC
AGCCGCGTCGAGCGCGGCAATGACGACCTTGCGGGGCGTGATTTCCTCGCCGAAGTGGCGGCTGCCGATC
GCGATGCGGTGCGCGACATGCTGGCCCAGGTGCGTCAGCGCGGCACCGCACTCAGCGTCCTCGTTCATCT
CGGCCGTTACGACCGCGCCTGGATGCTGCGCGGTTCGCTGATGTCGTCCGAGCGTCGTCAGGTT
