>Addgene plasmid #79842 | pCMV-104 | addgene partial sequence | sequence record 153248 | SV40pA-R 5'-GAAATTTGTGATGCTATTGC-3'
ACAAGTTAACAACAACAATTGCATTCATTTTATGTTTCAGGTTCAGGGGGAGGTGTGGGAGGTTTTTTAA
AGCAAGTAAAACCTCTACAAATGTGGTATGGCTGATTATGATCTAGAGTCGCGGCCGCCCCAAGGGGTTA
TGCTAGTTATTGCTCAGCGGTGGCAGCAGCCAACTCAGCTTCCTTTCGGGCTTTGTTAGCAGCCGGATCA
GCTTGCATGCCTGCAGGTCGACTCTAGATTACCCACCGTACTCGTCAATTCCAAGGGCATCGGTAAACAT
CTGCTCAAACTCGAAGTCGGCCATATCCAGAGCGCCGTAGGGGGCGGAGTCGTGGGGGGTAAATCCCGGA
CCCGGGGAATCCCCGTCCCCCAACATGTCCAGATCGAAATCGTCTAGCGCGTCGGCATGCGCCATCGCCA
CGTCCTCGCCGTCTAAGTGGAGCTCGTCCCCCAGGCTGACATCGGTCGGGGGGGCCGTCGACAGTCTGCG
CGTGTGTCCCGCGGGGAGAAAGGACAGGCGCGGAGCCGCCAGCCCCGCCTCTTCGGGGGCGTCGTCGTCC
GGGAGATCGAGCAGGCCCTCGATGGTAGACCCGTAATTGTTTTTCGTACGCGCGCGGCTGTACGCCATGG
TGGCGTCCGGACCACCAGCACTACCACCAGCACTACCACCAGCACTACCACCAGCACTACCACCAGCACT
AAGCTTATCCTCTGCGTCGTCTGAGGCGCCCTCTGCACCGTCGGCAGCAGAAGCAACGACACCTTTGTCG
TCGAAGCCGTAGCTGTT
