LOCUS       Exported 5999 bp ds-DNA circular SYN 12-MAY-2021
DEFINITION  Expresses NLS-PpsR2-VP16 under CMV promoter.
ACCESSION   .
VERSION     .
KEYWORDS    pCMV-104
SOURCE      synthetic DNA construct
  ORGANISM  synthetic DNA construct
REFERENCE   1 (bases 1 to 5999)
  AUTHORS   Kaberniuk AA, Shemetov AA, Verkhusha VV
  TITLE     A bacterial phytochrome-based optogenetic system controllable with
            near-infrared light.
  JOURNAL   Nat Methods. 2016 May 9. doi: 10.1038/nmeth.3864.
  PUBMED    27159085
REFERENCE   2 (bases 1 to 5999)
  AUTHORS   .
  TITLE     Direct Submission
  JOURNAL   Exported May 12, 2021 from SnapGene Server 1.1.58
            http://www.snapgene.com
FEATURES             Location/Qualifiers
     source          1..5999
                     /organism="synthetic DNA construct"
                     /mol_type="other DNA"
     enhancer        61..364
                     /label=CMV enhancer
                     /note="human cytomegalovirus immediate early enhancer"
     promoter        365..568
                     /label=CMV promoter
                     /note="human cytomegalovirus (CMV) immediate early
                     promoter"
     primer_bind     519..539
                     /label=CMV-F
                     /note="Human CMV immediate early promoter, forward primer"
     regulatory      2160..2169
                     /regulatory_class="other"
                     /note="vertebrate consensus sequence for strong initiation
                     of translation (Kozak, 1987)"
     CDS             2319..2552
                     /codon_start=1
                     /gene="UL48"
                     /product="transcriptional activation domain of herpes
                     simplex virus protein VP16 (Triezenberg et al., 1988;
                     Cousens et al., 1989)"
                     /label=VP16 AD
                     /translation="APPTDVSLGDELHLDGEDVAMAHADALDDFDLDMLGDGDSPGPGF
                     TPHDSAPYGALDMADFEFEQMFTDALGIDEYGG"
     primer_bind     complement(2634..2652)
                     /label=T7 Term
                     /note="T7 terminator, reverse primer"
     polyA_signal    2787..2908
                     /label=SV40 poly(A) signal
                     /note="SV40 polyadenylation signal"
     primer_bind     complement(2824..2843)
                     /label=SV40pA-R
                     /note="SV40 polyA, reverse primer"
     primer_bind     2878..2897
                     /label=EBV-rev
                     /note="SV40 polyA terminator, reverse primer"
     rep_origin      complement(2915..3370)
                     /direction=LEFT
                     /label=f1 ori
                     /note="f1 bacteriophage origin of replication; arrow
                     indicates direction of (+) strand synthesis"
     primer_bind     complement(3052..3073)
                     /label=F1ori-F
                     /note="F1 origin, forward primer"
     primer_bind     3264..3283
                     /label=F1ori-R
                     /note="F1 origin, reverse primer"
     promoter        3397..3501
                     /gene="bla"
                     /label=AmpR promoter
     promoter        3503..3860
                     /label=SV40 promoter
                     /note="SV40 enhancer and early promoter"
     primer_bind     complement(3526..3546)
                     /label=pBABE 3'
                     /note="SV40 enhancer, reverse primer for pBABE vectors"
     rep_origin      3711..3846
                     /label=SV40 ori
                     /note="SV40 origin of replication"
     primer_bind     3773..3792
                     /label=SV40pro-F
                     /note="SV40 promoter/origin, forward primer"
     CDS             3895..4689
                     /codon_start=1
                     /gene="aph(3')-II (or nptII)"
                     /product="aminoglycoside phosphotransferase from Tn5"
                     /label=NeoR/KanR
                     /note="confers resistance to neomycin, kanamycin, and G418
                     (Geneticin(R))"
                     /translation="MIEQDGLHAGSPAAWVERLFGYDWAQQTIGCSDAAVFRLSAQGRP
                     VLFVKTDLSGALNELQDEAARLSWLATTGVPCAAVLDVVTEAGRDWLLLGEVPGQDLLS
                     SHLAPAEKVSIMADAMRRLHTLDPATCPFDHQAKHRIERARTRMEAGLVDQDDLDEEHQ
                     GLAPAELFARLKASMPDGEDLVVTHGDACLPNIMVENGRFSGFIDCGRLGVADRYQDIA
                     LATRDIAEELGGEWADRFLVLYGIAAPDSQRIAFYRLLDEFF"
     primer_bind     complement(3949..3968)
                     /label=Neo-R
                     /note="Neomycin resistance gene, reverse primer"
     primer_bind     4559..4578
                     /label=Neo-F
                     /note="Neomycin resistance gene, forward primer"
     primer_bind     complement(4877..4896)
                     /label=TK-pA-R
                     /note="Thymidine kinase polyA, reverse primer"
     polyA_signal    4921..4968
                     /label=HSV TK poly(A) signal
                     /note="herpes simplex virus thymidine kinase
                     polyadenylation signal (Cole and Stacy, 1985)"
     rep_origin      5297..5885
                     /direction=RIGHT
                     /label=ori
                     /note="high-copy-number ColE1/pMB1/pBR322/pUC origin of
                     replication"
     primer_bind     5786..5805
                     /label=pBR322ori-F
                     /note="pBR322 origin, forward primer"
ORIGIN
        1 tagttattaa tagtaatcaa ttacggggtc attagttcat agcccatata tggagttccg
       61 cgttacataa cttacggtaa atggcccgcc tggctgaccg cccaacgacc cccgcccatt
      121 gacgtcaata atgacgtatg ttcccatagt aacgccaata gggactttcc attgacgtca
      181 atgggtggag tatttacggt aaactgccca cttggcagta catcaagtgt atcatatgcc
      241 aagtacgccc cctattgacg tcaatgacgg taaatggccc gcctggcatt atgcccagta
      301 catgacctta tgggactttc ctacttggca gtacatctac gtattagtca tcgctattac
      361 catggtgatg cggttttggc agtacatcaa tgggcgtgga tagcggtttg actcacgggg
      421 atttccaagt ctccacccca ttgacgtcaa tgggagtttg ttttggcacc aaaatcaacg
      481 ggactttcca aaatgtcgta acaactccgc cccattgacg caaatgggcg gtaggcgtgt
      541 acggtgggag gtctatataa gcagagctgg tttagtgaac cgtcagatcc gctagcgcta
      601 ccggactcag atctgcgatc gccatgtcgc ggaggcggca cagctacgag aacgatggtg
      661 gacaacctca caaaaggagg aagacgtctc caccggtggc gtcaaagtcc gttcatgccg
      721 acatcaccct tctgctcgat atggagggtg tgattcgcga agccaccctg tctccgacga
      781 tggcggccga gagcgtggac ggttggctgg ggcgtcgctg gagcgacatc gccggcgccg
      841 aaggcggcga caaggttcgc cgcatggtcg aagacgcccg ccgcagcggc atctcggctt
      901 tccgccagat caatcagcct ttcccgagcg gcgtcgaaat cccgatcgaa ttcaccacga
      961 tgctgctggg cgaccgcacc ggcatgatcg cggtcggcaa gaacatgcag gcggtcaccg
     1021 agctgcattc ccggctgatc gctgcgcagc aggcgatgga gcgcgactat tggcggttgc
     1081 gtgaattgga gactcgctac cgcctggtgt tcgacgctgc cgccgatgcg gtgatgatcg
     1141 tctccgccgg cgacatgcgc atcgtcgaag ccaaccgggc ggcggtgaat gcgatcagcc
     1201 gcgtcgagcg cggcaatgac gaccttgcgg ggcgtgattt cctcgccgaa gtggcggctg
     1261 ccgatcgcga tgcggtgcgc gacatgctgg cccaggtgcg tcagcgcggc accgcactca
     1321 gcgtcctcgt tcatctcggc cgttacgacc gcgcctggat gctgcgcggt tcgctgatgt
     1381 cgtccgagcg tcgtcaggtt ttcctgctgc acttcacccc ggtgaccacg actcccgcga
     1441 tcgacgacgt cgacgatgat gccgtgctgc gcgggctgat cgatcgcatt cccgacgggt
     1501 tcgtcgcact ggattcggaa ggcgtcgttc gtcacgccaa ccaggcgttt ctcgatctgg
     1561 tccagatcgg ctccaagcct gcggcggtcg gacgatcgct gggcgtctgg atgggtcgtc
     1621 cgggcgccga tctgtccagc ttgctgacgc tgctgcggcg ctacaagacg gtgcggctgt
     1681 tccaaacgac gatccgcggc gagctcggca ccgagactga agtcgaggtc tcggccgtcg
     1741 acggcgagga cgaccaatac atcggcgttc tgatgcgcaa tgtcgcgcga cgcctcgacg
     1801 ctgcggacga ccacgatgcc ttgcgtcagg cgctcggccc gatcagcaag cagctcgggc
     1861 gatcctcgct gcgcaagctg gtgaagaacg ccgtgagcat tgtcgagcag cactacgtga
     1921 aggaagcgct gttgcgatcc aagggcaatc gcacggcaac tgccgaactg ctcggattga
     1981 gccggcagag cctttatgca aaactcaaca gctacggctt cgacgacaaa ggtgtcgttg
     2041 cttctgctgc cgacggtgca gagggcgcct cagacgacgc agaggataag cttagtgctg
     2101 gtggtagtgc tggtggtagt gctggtggta gtgctggtgg tagtgctggt ggtccggacg
     2161 ccaccatggc gtacagccgc gcgcgtacga aaaacaatta cgggtctacc atcgagggcc
     2221 tgctcgatct cccggacgac gacgcccccg aagaggcggg gctggcggct ccgcgcctgt
     2281 cctttctccc cgcgggacac acgcgcagac tgtcgacggc ccccccgacc gatgtcagcc
     2341 tgggggacga gctccactta gacggcgagg acgtggcgat ggcgcatgcc gacgcgctag
     2401 acgatttcga tctggacatg ttgggggacg gggattcccc gggtccggga tttacccccc
     2461 acgactccgc cccctacggc gctctggata tggccgactt cgagtttgag cagatgttta
     2521 ccgatgccct tggaattgac gagtacggtg ggtaatctag agtcgacctg caggcatgca
     2581 agctgatccg gctgctaaca aagcccgaaa ggaagctgag ttggctgctg ccaccgctga
     2641 gcaataacta gcataacccc ttggggcggc cgcgactcta gatcataatc agccatacca
     2701 catttgtaga ggttttactt gctttaaaaa acctcccaca cctccccctg aacctgaaac
     2761 ataaaatgaa tgcaattgtt gttgttaact tgtttattgc agcttataat ggttacaaat
     2821 aaagcaatag catcacaaat ttcacaaata aagcattttt ttcactgcat tctagttgtg
     2881 gtttgtccaa actcatcaat gtatcttaag gcgtaaattg taagcgttaa tattttgtta
     2941 aaattcgcgt taaatttttg ttaaatcagc tcatttttta accaataggc cgaaatcggc
     3001 aaaatccctt ataaatcaaa agaatagacc gagatagggt tgagtgttgt tccagtttgg
     3061 aacaagagtc cactattaaa gaacgtggac tccaacgtca aaggnnnnnn nnnnnnnnnn
     3121 nnnnnnnnnn nnnnnnnnnn nnnnnnnnnn nnntnnnnnn nnnnnnnnnn nnnnnnnnnn
     3181 nnnnnnnnnn nnnnnnnnnn nnnnnnnnnn nnnnnnnnnn nnnnnnnnnn nnnnnnnnnn
     3241 nnnnngnnnn nnnnnnnnnn nnnnnnnnnn nnnnnnnnnn nnnnnnnnnn nnnnnnnnnn
     3301 nnnnnnnnnn nnnnnnnnnn nnnnnnnnnn nnnnnnnnnn nnnnnnnnnn nnnnnnnnnn
     3361 nnnnnnnnnn caggtggcac ttttcgggga aatgtgcgcg gaacccctat ttgtttattt
     3421 ttctaaatac attcaaatat gtatccgctc atgagacaat aaccctgata aatgcttcaa
     3481 taatattgaa aaaggaagag tcctgaggcg gaaagaacca gctgtggaat gtgtgtcagt
     3541 tagggtgtgg aaagtcccca ggctccccag caggcagaag tatgcaaagc atgcatctca
     3601 attagtcagc aaccaggtgt ggaaagtccc caggctcccc agcaggcaga agtatgcaaa
     3661 gcatgcatct caattagtca gcaaccatag tcccgcccct aactccgccc atcccgcccc
     3721 taactccgcc cagttccgcc cattctccgc cccatggctg actaattttt tttatttatg
     3781 cagaggccga ggccgcctcg gcctctgagc tattccagaa gtagtgagga ggcttttttg
     3841 gaggcctagg cttttgcaaa gatcgatcaa gagacaggat gaggatcgtt tcgcatgatt
     3901 gaacaagatg gattgcacgc aggttctccg gccgcttggg tggagaggct attcggctat
     3961 gactgggcac aacagacaat cggctgctct gatgccgccg tgttccggct gtcagcgcag
     4021 gggcgcccgg ttctttttgt caagaccgac ctgtccggtg ccctgaatga actgcaagac
     4081 gaggcagcgc ggctatcgtg gctggccacg acgggcgttc cttgcgcagc tgtgctcgac
     4141 gttgtcactg aagcgggaag ggactggctg ctattgggcg aagtgccggg gcaggatctc
     4201 ctgtcatctc accttgctcc tgccgagaaa gtatccatca tggctgatgc aatgcggcgg
     4261 ctgcatacgc ttgatccggc tacctgccca ttcgaccacc aagcgaaaca tcgcatcgag
     4321 cgagcacgta ctcggatgga agccggtctt gtcgatcagg atgatctgga cgaagagcat
     4381 caggggctcg cgccagccga actgttcgcc aggctcaagg cgagcatgcc cgacggcgag
     4441 gatctcgtcg tgacccatgg cgatgcctgc ttgccgaata tcatggtgga aaatggccgc
     4501 ttttctggat tcatcgactg tggccggctg ggtgtggcgg accgctatca ggacatagcg
     4561 ttggctaccc gtgatattgc tgaagagctt ggcggcgaat gggctgaccg cttcctcgtg
     4621 ctttacggta tcgccgctcc cgattcgcag cgcatcgcct tctatcgcct tcttgacgag
     4681 ttcttctgag cgggactctg gggttcgaaa tgaccgacca agcgacgccc aacctgccat
     4741 cacgagattt cgattccacc gccgccttct atgaaaggtt gggcttcgga atcgttttcc
     4801 gggacgccgg ctggatgatc ctccagcgcg gggatctcat gctggagttc ttcgcccacc
     4861 ctagggggag gctaactgaa acacggaagg agacaatacc ggaaggaacc cgcgctatga
     4921 cggcaataaa aagacagaat aaaacgcacg gtgttgggtc gtttgttcat aaacgcgggg
     4981 ttcggtccca gggctggcac tctgtcgata ccccaccgag accccattgg ggccaatacg
     5041 cccgcgtttc ttccttttcc ccaccccacc ccccaagttc gggtgaaggc ccagggctcg
     5101 cagccaacgt cggggcggca ggccctgcca tagcctcagg ttactcatat atactttaga
     5161 ttgatttaaa acttcatttt taatttaaaa ggatctaggt gaagatcctt tttgataatc
     5221 tcatgaccaa aatcccttaa cgtgagtttt cgttccactg agcgtcagac cccgtagaaa
     5281 agatcaaagg atcttcttga gatccttttt ttctgcgcgt aatctgctgc ttgcaaacaa
     5341 aaaaaccacc gctaccagcg gtggtttgtt tgccggatca agagctacca actctttttc
     5401 cgaaggtaac tggcttcagc agagcgcaga taccaaatac tgtccttcta gtgtagccgt
     5461 agttaggcca ccacttcaag aactctgtag caccgcctac atacctcgct ctgctaatcc
     5521 tgttaccagt ggctgctgcc agtggcgata agtcgtgtct taccgggttg gactcaagac
     5581 gatagttacc ggataaggcg cagcggtcgg gctgaacggg gggttcgtgc acacagccca
     5641 gcttggagcg aacgacctac accgaactga gatacctaca gcgtgagcta tgagaaagcg
     5701 ccacgcttcc cgaagggaga aaggcggaca ggtatccggt aagcggcagg gtcggaacag
     5761 gagagcgcac gagggagctt ccagggggaa acgcctggta tctttatagt cctgtcgggt
     5821 ttcgccacct ctgacttgag cgtcgatttt tgtgatgctc gtcagggggg cggagcctat
     5881 ggaaaaacgc cagcaacgcg gcctttttac ggttcctggc cttttgctgg ccttttgctc
     5941 acatgttctt tcctgcgtta tcccctgatt ctgtggataa ccgtattacc gccatgcat
//
